>Addgene plasmid #200110 | pKrox24(2xD-E)dTomato | addgene full sequence | sequence record 417426 | Addgene NGS Result
ACTCTTCCTTTTTCAATATTATTGAAGCATTTATCAGGGTTATTGTCTCATGAGCGGATACATATTTGAA
TGTATTTAGAAAAATAAACAAATAGGGGTTCCGCGCACATTTCCCCGAAAAGTGCCACCTGACGTCGACG
GATCGGGAGATCTTGGAATTCGGCCTAACTGGCCGGTACCAAAGACACCGTGCCATAGATCGAGGCCCGG
GGTCAAGGCCCCGCCTCTCCTGGGCGGCCCCTGCCCAGGCGGGCCCAGCCGCTCCTCCCCCGCACTCCCG
GTTCGCTCTCACGGTCCCTGAGGTGGGCGGGCGGGCCCTGGATGACAGCGATAGAACCCCGGCCCGACTC
GCCCTCGCCCCCGCTCTGGGTCTGGGCTTCCCCAGCCTAGTTCACGCCTAGGAGCCGCCTGAGCAGCCGC
GCGCCCAGCGCCACACGCCACGAGCCCTCCCCGCCTGGGCGTCCCCGGATCCCGCGAGCGCTCGGGCTCC
CGGCTTGGAACCAGGGAGGAGGGAGGGAGCGAGGGAGCAACCAGCTGCGACCCGGAAATGCCATATAAGG
AGCAGGAAGGATCCCCCGCCGGAAAGACACCGTGCCATAGATCGAGGCCCGGGGTCAAGGCCCCGCCTCT
CCTGGGCGGCCCCTGCCCAGGCGGGCCCAGCCGCTCCTCCCCCGCACTCCCGGTTCGCTCTCACGGTCCC
TGAGGTGGGCGGGCGGGCCCTGGATGACAGCGATAGAACCCCGGCCCGACTCGCCCTCGCCCCCGCTCTG
GGTCTGGGCTTCCCCAGCCTAGTTCACGCCTAGGAGCCGCCTGAGCAGCCGCGCGCCCAGCGCCACACGC
CACGAGCCCTCCCCGCCTGGGCGTCCCCGGATCCCGCGAGCGCTCGGGCTCCCGGCTTGGAACCAGGGAG
GAGGGAGGGAGCGAGGGAGCAACCAGCTGCGACCCGGAAATGCCATATAAGGAGCAGGAAGGATCCCCCG
CCGGGAGCTCGGTACCAAAGACACCGTGCCATAGATCGAGGCCCGGGGTCAAGGCCCCGCCTCTCCTGGG
CGGCCCCTGCCCAGGCGGGCCCAGCCGCTCCTCCCCCGCACTCCCGGTTCGCTCTCACGGTCCCTGAGGT
GGGCGGGCGGGCCCTGGGTGACAGCGATAGAACCCCGGCCCGACTCGCCCTCGCCCCCGCTCTGGGTCTG
GGCTTCCCCAGCCTAGTTCACGCCTAGGAGCCGCCTGAGCAGCCGCGCGCCCAGCGCCACACGCCACGAG
CCCTCCCCGCCTGGGCGTCCCCGGATCCCGCGAGCGCTCGGGCTCCCGGCTTGGAACCAGGGAGGAGGGA
GGGAGCGAGGGAGCAACCAGCTGCGACCCGGAAATGCCATATAAGGAGCAGGAAGGATCCCCCGCCGGAA
CAACCCTTATTTGGGCAGCACCTTATTTGGAGTGGCCCGATATGGCCCGGCCGCTTCCGGCTCTGGGAGG
AGGGAAGAAGGCGGAGGGAGGGGCAACGCGGGAACTCCGGAGCTGCGCGGGTCCCGGAGGCCCCGGCGGC
GGCTAGAGCTCTAGGCTTCCCCGAAGCCTGGGCGCCTGGGATGCGGGCGCGGGCGCGGGCCCTAGGGTGC
AGGATGGAGGTGCCGGGCGCTGTCGGATGGGGGGCTTCACGTCACTCCGGGTCCTCCCGGCCGGTCCTGC
CATATTAGGGCTTCCTGCTTCCCATATATGGCCATGTACGTCACGACGGAGGCGGACCCGTGCCGTTCCA
GACCCTTCAAATAGAGGCGGATCCGGGGAGTCGCGAGAGATCCCAGCGCGCAGAACTTGGGGAGCCGCCG
CCGCCATCCGCCGCCGCAGCCAGCTTCCGCCGCCGCAGGACCGGCCCCTGCCCCAGCCTCCGCAGCCGCG
GCGCGTCCACGCCCGCCCGCGCCCAGGGCGAGTCGGGGTCGCCGCCTGCACGCTTCTCAGTGTTCCGATA
TCCTCGAGCCCAAGCTTGCATGCCTGCAGGTCGACTCTAGAGGATCCCCGGGTACCGGTCGCCACCATGG
TGAGCAAGGGCGAGGAGGTCATCAAAGAGTTCATGCGCTTCAAGGTGCGCATGGAGGGCTCCATGAACGG
CCACGAGTTCGAGATCGAGGGCGAGGGCGAGGGCCGCCCCTACGAGGGCACCCAGACCGCCAAGCTGAAG
GTGACCAAGGGCGGCCCCCTGCCCTTCGCCTGGGACATCCTGTCCCCCCAGTTCATGTACGGCTCCAAGG
CGTACGTGAAGCACCCCGCCGACATCCCCGATTACAAGAAGCTGTCCTTCCCCGAGGGCTTCAAGTGGGA
GCGCGTGATGAACTTCGAGGACGGCGGTCTGGTGACCGTGACCCAGGACTCCTCCCTGCAGGACGGCACG
CTGATCTACAAGGTGAAGATGCGCGGCACCAACTTCCCCCCCGACGGCCCCGTAATGCAGAAGAAGACCA
TGGGCTGGGAGGCCTCCACCGAGCGCCTGTACCCCCGCGACGGCGTGCTGAAGGGCGAGATCCACCAGGC
CCTGAAGCTGAAGGACGGCGGCCACTACCTGGTGGAGTTCAAGACCATCTACATGGCCAAGAAGCCCGTG
CAACTGCCCGGCTACTACTACGTGGACACCAAGCTGGACATCACCTCCCACAACGAGGACTACACCATCG
TGGAACAGTACGAGCGCTCCGAGGGCCGCCACCACCTGTTCCTGGGGCATGGCACCGGCAGCACCGGCAG
CGGCAGCTCCGGCACCGCCTCCTCCGAGGACAACAACATGGCCGTCATCAAAGAGTTCATGCGCTTCAAG
GTGCGCATGGAGGGCTCCATGAACGGCCACGAGTTCGAGATCGAGGGCGAGGGCGAGGGCCGCCCCTACG
AGGGCACCCAGACCGCCAAGCTGAAGGTGACCAAGGGCGGCCCCCTGCCCTTCGCCTGGGACATCCTGTC
CCCCCAGTTCATGTACGGCTCCAAGGCGTACGTGAAGCACCCCGCCGACATCCCCGATTACAAGAAGCTG
TCCTTCCCCGAGGGCTTCAAGTGGGAGCGCGTGATGAACTTCGAGGACGGCGGTCTGGTGACCGTGACCC
AGGACTCCTCCCTGCAGGACGGCACGCTGATCTACAAGGTGAAGATGCGCGGCACCAACTTCCCCCCCGA
CGGCCCCGTAATGCAGAAGAAGACCATGGGCTGGGAGGCCTCCACCGAGCGCCTGTACCCCCGCGACGGC
GTGCTGAAGGGCGAGATCCACCAGGCCCTGAAGCTGAAGGACGGCGGCCACTACCTGGTGGAGTTCAAGA
CCATCTACATGGCCAAGAAGCCCGTGCAACTGCCCGGCTACTACTACGTGGACACCAAGCTGGACATCAC
CTCCCACAACGAGGACTACACCATCGTGGAACAGTACGAGCGCTCCGAGGGCCGCCACCACCTGTTCCTG
TACGGCATGGACGAGCTGTACAAGTAGGCGGCCGCAATAAAATATCTTTATTTTCATTACATCTGTGTGT
TGGTTTTTTGTGTGTCTAGAAATAATTCTTACTGTCATGCCAAGTAAGATGCTTTTCTGTGCTGCAATAG
CAGGCATGCTGGGGATGCGGTGGGCTCTATGGCTTCTGAGGCGGAAAGAACCAGCTGGGGCTCTAGGGGG
TATCCCC
[124 nt withheld, positions 3648-3771]
C
[91 nt withheld, positions 3773-3863]
A
[49 nt withheld, positions 3865-3913]
CCTTTGACGTTGGAGTCCACGTTCTTT
[37 nt withheld, positions 3941-3977]
ACCCTATCTCGGTCTATTCTTTTGATTTATAAGGGATTTTGCCGATTTCGGCCTATTGGTTAAAAAATGA
GCTGATTTAACAAAAATTTAACGCGAATTAATTCTGTGGAATGTGTGTCAGTTAGGGTGTGGAAAGTCCC
CAGGCTCCCCAGCAGGCAGAAGTATGCAAAGCATGCATCTCAATTAGTCAGCAACCAGGTGTGGAAAGTC
CCCAGGCTCCCCAGCAGGCAGAAGTATGCAAAGCATGCATCTCAATTAGTCAGCAACCATAGTCCCGCCC
CTAACTCCGCCCATCCCGCCCCTAACTCCGCCCAGTTCCGCCCATTCTCCGCCCCATGGCTGACTAATTT
TTTTTATTTATGCAGAGGCCGAGGCCGCCTCTGCCTCTGAGCTATTCCAGAAGTAGTGAGGAGGCTTTTT
TGGAGGCCTAGGCTTTTGCAAAAAGCTCCCGGGAGCTTGTATATCCATTTTCGGATCTGATCAAGAGACA
GGATGAGGATCGTTTCGCATGATTGAACAAGATGGATTGCACGCAGGTTCTCCGGCCGCTTGGGTGGAGA
GGCTATTCGGCTATGACTGGGCACAACAGACAATCGGCTGCTCTGATGCCGCCGTGTTCCGGCTGTCAGC
GCAGGGGCGCCCGGTTCTTTTTGTCAAGACCGACCTGTCCGGTGCCCTGAATGAACTGCAGGACGAGGCA
GCGCGGCTATCGTGGCTGGCCACGACGGGCGTTCCTTGCGCAGCTGTGCTCGACGTTGTCACTGAAGCGG
GAAGGGACTGGCTGCTATTGGGCGAAGTGCCGGGGCAGGATCTCCTGTCATCTCACCTTGCTCCTGCCGA
GAAAGTATCCATCATGGCTGATGCAATGCGGCGGCTGCATACGCTTGATCCGGCTACCTGCCCATTCGAC
CACCAAGCGAAACATCGCATCGAGCGAGCACGTACTCGGATGGAAGCCGGTCTTGTCGATCAGGATGATC
TGGACGAAGAGCATCAGGGGCTCGCGCCAGCCGAACTGTTCGCCAGGCTCAAGGCGCGCATGCCCGACGG
CGAGGATCTCGTCGTGACCCATGGCGATGCCTGCTTGCCGAATATCATGGTGGAAAATGGCCGCTTTTCT
GGATTCATCGACTGTGGCCGGCTGGGTGTGGCGGACCGCTATCAGGACATAGCGTTGGCTACCCGTGATA
TTGCTGAAGAGCTTGGCGGCGAATGGGCTGACCGCTTCCTCGTGCTTTACGGTATCGCCGCTCCCGATTC
GCAGCGCATCGCCTTCTATCGCCTTCTTGACGAGTTCTTCTGAGCGGGACTCTGGGGTTCGAAATGACCG
ACCAAGCGACGCCCAACCTGCCATCACGAGATTTCGATTCCACCGCCGCCTTCTATGAAAGGTTGGGCTT
CGGAATCGTTTTCCGGGACGCCGGCTGGATGATCCTCCAGCGCGGGGATCTCATGCTGGAGTTCTTCGCC
CACCCCAACTTGTTTATTGCAGCTTATAATGGTTACAAATAAAGCAATAGCATCACAAATTTCACAAATA
AAGCATTTTTTTCACTGCATTCTAGTTGTGGTTTGTCCAAACTCATCAATGTATCTTATCATGTCTGTAT
ACCGTCGACCTCTAGCTAGAGCTTGGCGTAATCATGGTCATAGCTGTTTCCTGTGTGAAATTGTTATCCG
CTCACAATTCCACACAACATACGAGCCGGAAGCATAAAGTGTAAAGCCTGGGGTGCCTAATGAGTGAGCT
AACTCACATTAATTGCGTTGCGCTCACTGCCCGCTTTCCAGTCGGGAAACCTGTCGTGCCAGCTGCATTA
ATGAATCGGCCAACGCGCGGGGAGAGGCGGTTTGCGTATTGGGCGCTCTTCCGCTTCCTCGCTCACTGAC
TCGCTGCGCTCGGTCGTTCGGCTGCGGCGAGCGGTATCAGCTCACTCAAAGGCGGTAATACGGTTATCCA
CAGAATCAGGGGATAACGCAGGAAAGAACATGTGAGCAAAAGGCCAGCAAAAGGCCAGGAACCGTAAAAA
GGCCGCGTTGCTGGCGTTTTTCCATAGGCTCCGCCCCCCTGACGAGCATCACAAAAATCGACGCTCAAGT
CAGAGGTGGCGAAACCCGACAGGACTATAAAGATACCAGGCGTTTCCCCCTGGAAGCTCCCTCGTGCGCT
CTCCTGTTCCGACCCTGCCGCTTACCGGATACCTGTCCGCCTTTCTCCCTTCGGGAAGCGTGGCGCTTTC
TCATAGCTCACGCTGTAGGTATCTCAGTTCGGTGTAGGTCGTTCGCTCCAAGCTGGGCTGTGTGCACGAA
CCCCCCGTTCAGCCCGACCGCTGCGCCTTATCCGGTAACTATCGTCTTGAGTCCAACCCGGTAAGACACG
ACTTATCGCCACTGGCAGCAGCCACTGGTAACAGGATTAGCAGAGCGAGGTATGTAGGCGGTGCTACAGA
GTTCTTGAAGTGGTGGCCTAACTACGGCTACACTAGAAGAACAGTATTTGGTATCTGCGCTCTGCTGAAG
CCAGTTACCTTCGGAAAAAGAGTTGGTAGCTCTTGATCCGGCAAACAAACCACCGCTGGTAGCGGTGGTT
TTTTTGTTTGCAAGCAGCAGATTACGCGCAGAAAAAAAGGATCTCAAGAAGATCCTTTGATCTTTTCTAC
GGGGTCTGACGCTCAGTGGAACGAAAACTCACGTTAAGGGATTTTGGTCATGAGATTATCAAAAAGGATC
TTCACCTAGATCCTTTTAAATTAAAAATGAAGTTTTAAATCAATCTAAAGTATATATGAGTAAACTTGGT
CTGACAGTTACCAATGCTTAATCAGTGAGGCACCTATCTCAGCGATCTGTCTATTTCGTTCATCCATAGT
TGCCTGACTCCCCGTCGTGTAGATAACTACGATACGGGAGGGCTTACCATCTGGCCCCAGTGCTGCAATG
ATACCGCGAGACCCACGCTCACCGGCTCCAGATTTATCAGCAATAAACCAGCCAGCCGGAAGGGCCGAGC
GCAGAAGTGGTCCTGCAACTTTATCCGCCTCCATCCAGTCTATTAATTGTTGCCGGGAAGCTAGAGTAAG
TAGTTCGCCAGTTAATAGTTTGCGCAACGTTGTTGCCATTGCTACAGGCATCGTGGTGTCACGCTCGTCG
TTTGGTATGGCTTCATTCAGCTCCGGTTCCCAACGATCAAGGCGAGTTACATGATCCCCCATGTTGTGCA
AAAAAGCGGTTAGCTCCTTCGGTCCTCCGATCGTTGTCAGAAGTAAGTTGGCCGCAGTGTTATCACTCAT
GGTTATGGCAGCACTGCATAATTCTCTTACTGTCATGCCATCCGTAAGATGCTTTTCTGTGACTGGTGAG
TACTCAACCAAGTCATTCTGAGAATAGTGTATGCGGCGACCGAGTTGCTCTTGCCCGGCGTCAATACGGG
ATAATACCGCGCCACATAGCAGAACTTTAAAAGTGCTCATCATTGGAAAACGTTCTTCGGGGCGAAAACT
CTCAAGGATCTTACCGCTGTTGAGATCCAGTTCGATGTAACCCACTCGTGCACCCAACTGATCTTCAGCA
TCTTTTACTTTCACCAGCGTTTCTGGGTGAGCAAAAACAGGAAGGCAAAATGCCGCAAAAAAGGGAATAA
GGGCGACACGGAAATGTTGAATACTCAT
Features (pLannotate 1.2.2; 17 found; start..end, strand, type, name):
      1..105     -  promoter       AmpR promoter: bla
   1972..2017    -  misc_feature   MCS (fragment): pUC18/19 multiple cloning site
   2027..3457    +  CDS            tdTomato: tandem dimeric (pseudo-monomeric) derivative of DsRed (Shaner et al., 2004) mammalian codon-optimized
   3466..3514    +  polyA_signal   poly(A) signal: synthetic polyadenylation signal
   3565..3602    +  polyA_signal   bGH poly(A) signal (fragment): bovine growth hormone polyadenylation signal
   3606..3627    +  promoter       SV40 promoter (fragment): SV40 enhancer and early promoter
   3648..4076    +  rep_origin     f1 ori (sequence partly withheld): f1 bacteriophage origin of replication; arrow indicates direction of (+) strand synthesis
   4090..4419    +  promoter       SV40 promoter: SV40 enhancer and early promoter
   4486..5277    +  CDS            neo: KKA2_KLEPN - Also known as kan, nptII. Experimental evidence at protein level: Swiss-Prot protein existence level 1. Resistance to kanamycin, neomycin, paromomycin, ribostamycin, butirosin and gentamicin B. From Klebsiella pneumoniae.
   5301..5459    +  CDS            ble (fragment): BLE_KLEPN - Experimental evidence at protein level: Swiss-Prot protein existence level 1. Binding protein with a strong affinity to the bleomycin family of antibiotics. Binds to CL990; an antimitotic-antibiotic compound. From Klebsiella pneumoniae.
   5454..5575    +  polyA_signal   SV40 poly(A) signal: SV40 polyadenylation signal
   5648..5664    -  protein_bind   lac operator: The lac repressor binds to the lac operator to inhibit transcription in E. coli. This inhibition can be relieved by adding lactose or isopropyl-β-D-thiogalactopyranoside (IPTG). lac repressor encoded by lacI
   5672..5702    -  promoter       lac promoter: promoter for the E. coli lac operon
   5717..5738    -  protein_bind   CAP binding site: CAP binding activates transcription in the presence of cAMP. E. coli catabolite activator protein
   5751..5843    -  CDS            lacI (fragment): lac repressor; lacI; The lac repressor binds to the lac operator to inhibit transcription in E. coli. This inhibition can be relieved by adding lactose or isopropyl-β-D-thiogalactopyranoside (IPTG).
   6026..6614    -  rep_origin     ori: high-copy-number ColE1/pMB1/pBR322/pUC origin of replication
   6785..7645    -  CDS            AmpR: β-lactamase; bla; confers resistance to ampicillin, carbenicillin, and related antibiotics
