[The description below was written by a language model from this plasmid's Addgene catalogue record and pLannotate feature annotations shown in this document.]
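Description:
pKrox24(2xD-E)dTomato is a mammalian fluorescent reporter plasmid built on the pCLuc-Basic2 backbone, designed to report activity of the receptor tyrosine kinase–MAP ERK signalling pathway in living cells. It is maintained in E. coli as a high-copy plasmid through a ColE1/pUC-type origin and selected with ampicillin via the β-lactamase gene and its bla promoter. An f1 phage origin is also present, along with leftover lac promoter/operator, CAP site and lacI fragments that come from the cloning backbone and have no evident role in the reporter function.

The payload is a synthetic, heavily modified promoter derived from EGR1 (also known as Krox24), an immediate-early gene induced downstream of ERK. According to the record it consists of two copies of a "D-E" element with no other promoter elements. This regulatory region is not annotated in the feature table, but it presumably lies in the unannotated stretch upstream of the MCS fragment that precedes the reporter. The reporter coding sequence is annotated as mammalian codon-optimized tdTomato, the tandem-dimer DsRed derivative, whereas the plasmid name says dTomato; the record does not resolve this difference. The reporter is followed by a synthetic polyadenylation signal. A separate cassette with the SV40 enhancer/early promoter driving neo, terminated by an SV40 poly(A) signal, should allow G418 selection of stably transfected mammalian cells; a partial ble fragment sits next to it.

In use, red fluorescence rises when kinase signalling through ERK activates the EGR1-derived elements, which allows in-cell profiling of receptor tyrosine kinase and oncogenic kinase activity.
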