Addgene plasmid #200110: pKrox24(2xD-E)dTomato
Purpose: Fluorescent reporter for in cell monitoring of receptor tyrosine kinase-MAP ERK pathway activity
Depositing lab: Pavel Krejčí. Depositing organization: Masaryk University. Publication: One reporter for in-cell activity profiling of majority of protein kinase oncogenes. Gudernova I, Foldynova-Trantirkova S, Ghannamova BE, Fafilek B, Varecha M, Balek L, Hruba E, Jonatova L, Jelinkova I, Kunova Bosakova M, Trantirek L, Mayer J, Krejci P. Elife. 2017 Feb 15;6. pii: e21536. doi: 10.7554/eLife.21536. PubMed 28199182.
Backbone
  Vector backbone: pCLuc-Basic2
  Backbone manufacturer: New England Biolabs
  Vector type: Mammalian Expression
Growth in bacteria
  Bacterial resistance: Ampicillin, 100 μg/mL
  Growth temperature: 37°C
  Growth strain: DH5alpha
  Copy number: High Copy
Gene/Insert
  Gene/Insert name: modified EGR1 promoter
  Species: Synthetic
  Mutation: highly modified sequence
  Promoter: 2 copies of D-E element, no other promoter elements
  Cloning method: Restriction Enzyme; 5′ cloning site unknown (unknown if destroyed)
Terms and licenses: Academic/Nonprofit Terms; Industry Terms: Not Available to Industry
How to cite: pKrox24(2xD-E)dTomato was a gift from Pavel Krejčí (Addgene plasmid # 200110 ; http://n2t.net/addgene:200110 ; RRID:Addgene_200110)
